>Addgene plasmid #81872 | pDONR223_C13orf37_WT | addgene full sequence | sequence record 168910 | Addgene NGS Result
GGCAGTTCCCTACTCTCGCGTTAACGCTAGCATGGATGTTTTCCCAGTCACGACGTTGTAAAACGACGGC
CAGTCTTAAGCTCGGGCCCCAAATAATGATTTTATTTTGACTGATAGTGACCTGTTCGTTGCAACAAATT
GATGAGCAATGCTTTTTTATAATGACAACTTTGTACAAAAAAGTTGGCACCATGGCGAGTAGCGGCGGTG
CTGGGGCGGCGGCGGCGGCCGCGGCGGCGAATCTGAATGCGGTGCGGGAGACCATGGACGTTCTGCTTGA
GATTTCAAGAATTTTGAATACTGGCTTAGATATGGAAACTCTGTCTATTTGTGTACGGCTTTGTGAACAA
GGAATTAACCCAGAAGCTTTATCATCGGTTATTAAGGAGCTTCGCAAGGCTACTGAAGCACTGAAGGCTG
CTGAAAATATGACAAGCTGATTGCCAACTTTCTTGTACAAAGTTGGCATTATAAGAAAGCATTGCTTATC
AATTTGTTGCAACGAACAGGTCACTATCAGTCAAAATAAAATCATTATTTGCCATCCAGCTGATATCCCC
TATAGTGAGTCGTATTACATGGTCATAGCTGTTTCCTGGCAGCTCTGGCCCGTGTCTCAAAATCTCTGAT
GTTACATTGCACAAGATAAAAATATATCATCATGCCTCCTCTAGACCAGCCAGGACAGAAATGCCTCGAC
TTCGCTGCTACCCAAGGTTGCCGGGTGACGCACACCGTGGAAACGGATGAAGGCACGAACCCAGTGGACA
TAAGCCTGTTCGGTTCGTAAGCTGTAATGCAAGTAGCGTATGCGCTCACGCAACTGGTCCAGAACCTTGA
CCGAACGCAGCGGTGGTAACGGCGCAGTGGCGGTTTTCATGGCTTGTTATGACTGTTTTTTTGGGGTACA
GTCTATGCCTCGGGCATCCAAGCAGCAAGCGCGTTACGCCGTGGGTCGATGTTTGATGTTATGGAGCAGC
AACGATGTTACGCAGCAGGGCAGTCGCCCTAAAACAAAGTTAAACATTATGAGGGAAGCGGTGATCGCCG
AAGTATCGACTCAACTATCAGAGGTAGTTGGCGTCATCGAGCGCCATCTCGAACCGACGTTGCTGGCCGT
ACATTTGTACGGCTCCGCAGTGGATGGCGGCCTGAAGCCACACAGTGATATTGATTTGCTGGTTACGGTG
ACCGTAAGGCTTGATGAAACAACGCGGCGAGCTTTGATCAACGACCTTTTGGAAACTTCGGCTTCCCCTG
GAGAGAGCGAGATTCTCCGCGCTGTAGAAGTCACCATTGTTGTGCACGACGACATCATTCCGTGGCGTTA
TCCAGCTAAGCGCGAACTGCAATTTGGAGAATGGCAGCGCAATGACATTCTTGCAGGTATCTTCGAGCCA
GCCACGATCGACATTGATCTGGCTATCTTGCTGACAAAAGCAAGAGAACATAGCGTTGCCTTGGTAGGTC
CAGCGGCGGAGGAACTCTTTGATCCGGTTCCTGAACAGGATCTATTTGAGGCGCTAAATGAAACCTTAAC
GCTATGGAACTCGCCGCCCGACTGGGCTGGCGATGAGCGAAATGTAGTGCTTACGTTGTCCCGCATTTGG
TACAGCGCAGTAACCGGCAAAATCGCGCCGAAGGATGTCGCTGCCGACTGGGCAATGGAGCGCCTGCCGG
CCCAGTATCAGCCCGTCATACTTGAAGCTAGACAGGCTTATCTTGGACAAGAAGAAGATCGCTTGGCCTC
GCGCGCAGATCAGTTGGAAGAATTTGTCCACTACGTGAAAGGCGAGATCACCAAGGTAGTCGGCAAATAA
CCCTCGAGCCACCCATGACCAAAATCCCTTAACGTGAGTTACGCGTCGTTCCACTGAGCGTCAGACCCCG
TAGAAAAGATCAAAGGATCTTCTTGAGATCCTTTTTTTCTGCGCGTAATCTGCTGCTTGCAAACAAAAAA
ACCACCGCTACCAGCGGTGGTTTGTTTGCCGGATCAAGAGCTACCAACTCTTTTTCCGAAGGTAACTGGC
TTCAGCAGAGCGCAGATACCAAATACTGTTCTTCTAGTGTAGCCGTAGTTAGGCCACCACTTCAAGAACT
CTGTAGCACCGCCTACATACCTCGCTCTGCTAATCCTGTTACCAGTGGCTGCTGCCAGTGGCGATAAGTC
GTGTCTTACCGGGTTGGACTCAAGACGATAGTTACCGGATAAGGCGCAGCGGTCGGGCTGAACGGGGGGT
TCGTGCACACAGCCCAGCTTGGAGCGAACGACCTACACCGAACTGAGATACCTACAGCGTGAGCTATGAG
AAAGCGCCACGCTTCCCGAAGGGAGAAAGGCGGACAGGTATCCGGTAAGCGGCAGGGTCGGAACAGGAGA
GCGCACGAGGGAGCTTCCAGGGGGAAACGCCTGGTATCTTTATAGTCCTGTCGGGTTTCGCCACCTCTGA
CTTGAGCGTCGATTTTTGTGATGCTCGTCAGGGGGGCGGAGCCTATGGAAAAACGCCAGCAACGCGGCCT
TTTTACGGTTCCTGGCCTTTTGCTGGCCTTTTGCTCACATGTTCTTTCCTGCGTTATCCCCTGATTCTGT
GGATAACCGTATTACCGCCTTTGAGTGAGCTGATACCGCTCGCCGCAGCCGAACGACCGAGCGCAGCGAG
TCAGTGAGCGAGGAAGCGGAAGAGCGCCCAATACGCAAACCGCCTCTCCCCGCGCGTTGGCCGATTCATT
AATGCAGCTGGCACGACAGGTTTCCCGACTGGAAAGCGGGCAGTGAGCGCAACGCAATTAATACGCGTAC
CGCTAGCCAGGAAGAGTTTGTAGAAACGCAAAAAGGCCATCCGTCAGGATGGCCTTCTGCTTAGTTTGAT
GCCTGGCAGTTTATGGCGGGCGTCCTGCCCGCCACCCTCCGGGCCGTTGCTTCACAACGTTCAAATCCGC
TCCCGGCGGATTTGTCCTACTCAGGAGAGCGTTCACCGACAAACAACAGATAAAACGAAAGGCCCAGTCT
TCCGACTGAGCCTTTCGTTTTATTTGATGCCT
Features (pLannotate 1.2.2; 12 found; start..end, strand, type, name):
     38..74      -  CDS            lacZα (fragment): LacZα fragment of β-galactosidase; lacZ fragment
     91..186     +  protein_bind   attL3: mutant version of attL; recombination site for the Gateway® LR reaction LR Clonase™
    192..437     +  CDS            MZT1: MZT1_HUMAN - Also known as C13orf37, MOZART1. Experimental evidence at protein level: Swiss-Prot protein existence level 1. Required for gamma-tubulin complex recruitment to the centrosome. From Homo sapiens (Human).
    445..540     -  protein_bind   attL3: mutant version of attL; recombination site for the Gateway® LR reaction LR Clonase™
    559..577     -  promoter       T7 promoter: promoter for bacteriophage T7 RNA polymerase
    767..790     +  promoter       Pc promoter (fragment): intI1 (promoter lies within the coding sequence); class 1 integron promoter
    966..1022    +  CDS            GmR (fragment): gentamycin acetyltransferase; aacC1; confers resistance to gentamycin
   1029..1820    +  CDS            SmR: aminoglycoside adenylyltransferase (Murphy, 1985); aadA; confers resistance to spectinomycin and streptomycin
   1913..2501    +  rep_origin     ori: high-copy-number ColE1/pMB1/pBR322/pUC origin of replication
   2684..2776    +  CDS            lacI (fragment): lac repressor; lacI; The lac repressor binds to the lac operator to inhibit transcription in E. coli. This inhibition can be relieved by adding lactose or isopropyl-β-D-thiogalactopyranoside (IPTG).
   2831..2858    -  terminator     rrnB T2 terminator: transcription terminator T2 from the E. coli rrnB gene
   2990..3033    +  terminator     rrnB T1 terminator: Escherichia coli rrnB; transcription terminator T1 from the E. coli rrnB gene
