[The description below was written by a language model from this plasmid's Addgene catalogue record and pLannotate feature annotations shown in this document.]
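Description:
pDONR223_C13orf37_WT is a Gateway entry clone built on the Invitrogen pDONR223 backbone and belongs to the Target Accelerator Plasmid Collection, a set of cancer-gene alleles assembled for systematic functional testing. It is a small bacterial plasmid of about 3 kb, with a recorded backbone size of 2,790 bp. It replicates at high copy from a ColE1/pUC-type origin and is selected with spectinomycin through the aadA (SmR) aminoglycoside adenylyltransferase gene. A fragment of a class 1 integron Pc promoter and a remnant of a gentamicin resistance gene lie upstream of this marker. Short lacZα and lacI fragments and the rrnB T1 and T2 terminators are also annotated as backbone remnants.

The insert is the human MZT1 open reading frame (also called C13orf37 or MOZART1). It is a short coding sequence of roughly 250 bp for a protein required to recruit the gamma-tubulin complex to the centrosome. Two attL recombination sites flank the ORF; the automated annotation labels both as attL3 variants. These sites allow the ORF to be moved by LR Clonase reaction into any compatible destination vector. The clone is in the "closed" configuration, with a stop codon directly after the ORF, so it suits native or N-terminally tagged expression rather than C-terminal fusions. The entry vector has no promoter driving the gene. The only nearby promoter is a T7 promoter outside one attL site, oriented antisense to the insert, so expression depends on the destination vector. The name designates this as the wild-type allele, yet the catalogue lists an S5G change relative to the reference transcript. The record does not explain this discrepancy.
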