Addgene plasmid #81872: pDONR223_C13orf37_WT
Purpose: Gateway Donor vector containing MZT1 , part of the Target Accelerator Plasmid Collection.
Depositing lab: Jesse Boehm & William Hahn & David Root. Depositing organization: Broad Institute. Publication: Systematic Functional Interrogation of Rare Cancer Variants Identifies Oncogenic Alleles. Kim E, Ilic N, Shrestha Y, Zou L, Kamburov A, Zhu C, Yang X, Lubonja R, Tran N, Nguyen C, Lawrence MS, Piccioni F, Bagul M, Doench JG, Chouinard CR, Wu X, Hogstrom L, Natoli T, Tamayo P, Horn H, Corsello SM, Lage K, Root DE, Subramanian A, Golub TR, Getz G, Boehm JS, Hahn WC. Cancer Discov. 2016 Jul;6(7):714-26. doi: 10.1158/2159-8290.CD-16-0160. Epub 2016 May 4. PubMed 27147599.
Backbone
  Vector backbone: pDONR223
  Backbone manufacturer: Invitrogen
  Backbone size w/o insert (bp): 2790
  Vector type: Gateway Entry vector
Growth in bacteria
  Bacterial resistance: Spectinomycin, 50 μg/mL
  Growth temperature: 37°C
  Growth strain: DH5alpha
  Copy number: High Copy
Gene/Insert
  Gene/Insert name: C13orf37
  Species: H. sapiens (human)
  Mutation: S5G
  GenBank ID: NM_001071775.2
  Entrez Gene: MZT1 (a.k.a. C13orf37, MOZART1)
  Promoter: None
  Cloning method: Gateway Cloning
  Sequencing primers: 5′ M13pUC-fwd; 3′ M13-Rev
Terms and licenses: Academic/Nonprofit Terms; Industry Terms: Not Available to Industry
Depositor comments: Closed state: stop codon immediately follows insert
How to cite: pDONR223_C13orf37_WT was a gift from Jesse Boehm & William Hahn & David Root (Addgene plasmid # 81872 ; http://n2t.net/addgene:81872 ; RRID:Addgene_81872)
