>Addgene plasmid #81872 | pDONR223_C13orf37_WT | depositor partial sequence | sequence record 155191 | Insert sequence
ATGGCGAGTAGCGGCGGTGCTGGGGCGGCGGCGGCGGCCGCGGCGGCGAATCTGAATGCGGTGCGGGAGA
CCATGGACGTTCTGCTTGAGATTTCAAGAATTTTGAATACTGGCTTAGATATGGAAACTCTGTCTATTTG
TGTACGGCTTTGTGAACAAGGAATTAACCCAGAAGCTTTATCATCGGTTATTAAGGAGCTTCGCAAGGCT
ACTGAAGCACTGAAGGCTGCTGAAAATATGACAAGC
